>Addgene plasmid #200383 | pHiUGE TurboID-HA donor (all-in-one) ORF0 | addgene full sequence | sequence record 397527 | Addgene NGS Result
CCTGCAGGCAGCTGCGCGCTCGCTCGCTCACTGAGGCCGCCCGGGCGTCGGGCGACCTTTGGTCGCCCGG
CCTCAGTGAGCGAGCGAGCGCGCAGAGAGGGAGTGGCCAACTCCATCACTAGGGGTTCCTGCGGCCGCAC
GCGTGAGGGCCTATTTCCCATGATTCCTTCATATTTGCATATACGATACAAGGCTGTTAGAGAGATAATT
GGAATTAATTTGACTGTAAACACAAAGATATTAGTACAAAATACGTGACGTAGAAAGTAATAATTTCTTG
GGTAGTTTGCAGTTTTAAAATTATGTTTTAAAATGGACTATCATATGCTTACCGTAACTTGAAAGTATTT
CGATTTCTTGGCTTTATATATCTTGTGGAAAGGACGAAACACCGACGCTTCCGAGTACGGTACGTTTTAG
AGCTAGAAATAGCAAGTTAAAATAAGGCTAGTCCGTTATCAACTTGAAAAAGTGGCACCGAGTCGGTGCT
TTTTTTCTAGGAGGGCCTATTTCCCATGATTCCTTCATATTTGCATATACGATACAAGGCTGTTAGAGAG
ATAATTGGAATTAATTTGACTGTAAACACAAAGATATTAGTACAAAATACGTGACGTAGAAAGTAATAAT
TTCTTGGGTAGTTTGCAGTTTTAAAATTATGTTTTAAAATGGACTATCATATGCTTACCGTAACTTGAAA
GTATTTCGATTTCTTGGCTTTATATATCTTGTGGAAAGGACGAAACACCGGAAGAGCGAGCTCTTCTGTT
TTAGAGCTAGAAATAGCAAGTTAAAATAAGGCTAGTCCGTTATCAACTTGAAAAAGTGGCACCGAGTCGG
TGCTTTTTTTCTAGACCTGTACCGTACTCGGAAGCGTCGGATCCTTATGCGTAATCCGGTACATCGTAAG
GGTAGAATTCCTTTTCGGCAGACCGCAGACTGATTTCTCCGCCCATCCAGGGTTTGATAACTCCGTCCTG
TTCCAGCAGCAGGGCTCCCTGTTTATCAATCCCCCGGCTAATCCCGAAAATCTCTTTGTCCCCAATGATC
AGCTTCACGGGTCTATTGATGAAGTTATCCAGCTTCTCCCACCGTGGCAGATATGGAGCCAGGCCTTCCT
GCTCGAACAGTTCCAGGGCTGCCCGCAGCTCTCGGATCAGCGTAGCGGCCAGAGTATTCCTGTCCAGGTT
AATCCCTGCTTCCTGCAGTGTGATCCAGCCCTGATTGACCACGCTTTCCTCCACGCGCCTCATAGCCACG
TTAATCCCGGCGCCAATGACGATCTGTGCAGCATCGCCTGTTATTCCGGCCAGCTCCACCAGGATGCCTG
CCAGCTTTCTATCCTGCAGATACAGGTCATTGGGCCATTTGACTCGCACCTTGTCTGCTCCCAGCTTTCG
CAGCGCTTCTGCCATGACAATTCCGATGACCGGGCCCAGGCCGATTGCTGCTGGTCCCCGCTTCAGGCGC
CAAAACATACTCAGGTACAGGTTAGCTCCAAAAGGAGAGAACCATTTCCTCCCTCTGCTTCCTCTCCCTG
CCTGCTGATATTCTGCAATGCAAGCATCCCCACTCTTCAGCTCGCCGATTCGATCCAGCAGGTACTGATT
GGTGGAGTCGACCACAGGCAGGACTGCCACGCTCCCGCCGTCCAGCTGTCCCAGAATCTGTTTAGCGTTC
AGCAGCGGGATAGGCTCGGGCAGAGAGTAGCCCTTTCCGGGCACGGTGAACACGTCCACGCCCCAGTCGC
GCAGAGTCTGAATGTGCTTGTTGATAGCGGCCCTGGACATGCCCAGGGTTTCTCCCAGCTGTTCGCCACT
ATGGAACTCGCCATTAGCCAGGAGAGCGATCAGCTTCAGAGGCACAGTATTGTCTTTCTCGAGCCTGTAC
CGTACTCGGAAGCGTCCACGTGCGGACCGAGCGGCCGCAGGAACCCCTAGTGATGGAGTTGGCCACTCCC
TCTCTGCGCGCTCGCTCGCTCACTGAGGCCGGGCGACCAAAGGTCGCCCGACGCCCGGGCTTTGCCCGGG
CGGCCTCAGTGAGCGAGCGAGCGCGCAGCTGCCTGCAGGGGCGCCTGATGCGGTATTTTCTCCTTACGCA
TCTGTGCGGTATTTCACACCGCATA
[95 nt withheld, positions 2126-2220]
T
[46 nt withheld, positions 2222-2267]
C
[141 nt withheld, positions 2269-2409]
CCTTTGACGTTGGAGTCCACGTTCTTT
[37 nt withheld, positions 2437-2473]
ACTCTATCTCGGGCTATTCTTTTGATTTATAAGGGATTTTGCCGATTTCGGTCTATTGGTTAAAAAATGA
GCTGATTTAACAAAAATTTAACGCGAATTTTAACAAAATATTAACGTTTACAATTTTATGGTGCACTCTC
AGTACAATCTGCTCTGATGCCGCATAGTTAAGCCAGCCCCGACACCCGCCAACACCCGCTGACGCGCCCT
GACGGGCTTGTCTGCTCCCGGCATCCGCTTACAGACAAGCTGTGACCGTCTCCGGGAGCTGCATGTGTCA
GAGGTTTTCACCGTCATCACCGAAACGCGCGAGACGAAAGGGCCTCGTGATACGCCTATTTTTATAGGTT
AATGTCATGATAATAATGGTTTCTTAGACGTCAGGTGGCACTTTTCGGGGAAATGTGCGCGGAACCCCTA
TTTGTTTATTTTTCTAAATACATTCAAATATGTATCCGCTCATGAGACAATAACCCTGATAAATGCTTCA
ATAATATTGAAAAAGGAAGAGTATGAGTATTCAACATTTCCGTGTCGCCCTTATTCCCTTTTTTGCGGCA
TTTTGCCTTCCTGTTTTTGCTCACCCAGAAACGCTGGTGAAAGTAAAAGATGCTGAAGATCAGTTGGGTG
CACGAGTGGGTTACATCGAACTGGATCTCAACAGCGGTAAGATCCTTGAGAGTTTTCGCCCCGAAGAACG
TTTTCCAATGATGAGCACTTTTAAAGTTCTGCTATGTGGCGCGGTATTATCCCGTATTGACGCCGGGCAA
GAGCAACTCGGTCGCCGCATACACTATTCTCAGAATGACTTGGTTGAGTACTCACCAGTCACAGAAAAGC
ATCTTACGGATGGCATGACAGTAAGAGAATTATGCAGTGCTGCCATAACCATGAGTGATAACACTGCGGC
CAACTTACTTCTGACAACGATCGGAGGACCGAAGGAGCTAACCGCTTTTTTGCACAACATGGGGGATCAT
GTAACTCGCCTTGATCGTTGGGAACCGGAGCTGAATGAAGCCATACCAAACGACGAGCGTGACACCACGA
TGCCTGTAGCAATGGCAACAACGTTGCGCAAACTATTAACTGGCGAACTACTTACTCTAGCTTCCCGGCA
ACAATTAATAGACTGGATGGAGGCGGATAAAGTTGCAGGACCACTTCTGCGCTCGGCCCTTCCGGCTGGC
TGGTTTATTGCTGATAAATCTGGAGCCGGTGAGCGTGGGTCTCGCGGTATCATTGCAGCACTGGGGCCAG
ATGGTAAGCCCTCCCGTATCGTAGTTATCTACACGACGGGGAGTCAGGCAACTATGGATGAACGAAATAG
ACAGATCGCTGAGATAGGTGCCTCACTGATTAAGCATTGGTAACTGTCAGACCAAGTTTACTCATATATA
CTTTAGATTGATTTAAAACTTCATTTTTAATTTAAAAGGATCTAGGTGAAGATCCTTTTTGATAATCTCA
TGACCAAAATCCCTTAACGTGAGTTTTCGTTCCACTGAGCGTCAGACCCCGTAGAAAAGATCAAAGGATC
TTCTTGAGATCCTTTTTTTCTGCGCGTAATCTGCTGCTTGCAAACAAAAAAACCACCGCTACCAGCGGTG
GTTTGTTTGCCGGATCAAGAGCTACCAACTCTTTTTCCGAAGGTAACTGGCTTCAGCAGAGCGCAGATAC
CAAATACTGTTCTTCTAGTGTAGCCGTAGTTAGGCCACCACTTCAAGAACTCTGTAGCACCGCCTACATA
CCTCGCTCTGCTAATCCTGTTACCAGTGGCTGCTGCCAGTGGCGATAAGTCGTGTCTTACCGGGTTGGAC
TCAAGACGATAGTTACCGGATAAGGCGCAGCGGTCGGGCTGAACGGGGGGTTCGTGCACACAGCCCAGCT
TGGAGCGAACGACCTACACCGAACTGAGATACCTACAGCGTGAGCTATGAGAAAGCGCCACGCTTCCCGA
AGGGAGAAAGGCGGACAGGTATCCGGTAAGCGGCAGGGTCGGAACAGGAGAGCGCACGAGGGAGCTTCCA
GGGGGAAACGCCTGGTATCTTTATAGTCCTGTCGGGTTTCGCCACCTCTGACTTGAGCGTCGATTTTTGT
GATGCTCGTCAGGGGGGCGGAGCCTATGGAAAAACGCCAGCAACGCGGCCTTTTTACGGTTCCTGGCCTT
TTGCTGGCCTTTTGCTCACATGT
Features (pLannotate 1.2.2; 15 found; start..end, strand, type, name):
     12..39      +  repeat_region  AAV2 ITR (fragment): inverted terminal repeat of adeno-associated virus serotype 2 inverted
     68..95      +  repeat_region  AAV2 ITR (fragment): inverted terminal repeat of adeno-associated virus serotype 2 inverted
    145..385     +  promoter       U6 promoter: RNA polymerase III promoter for human U6 snRNA
    414..489     +  misc_RNA       gRNA scaffold: guide RNA scaffold for the Streptococcus pyogenes CRISPR/Cas9 system
    501..741     +  promoter       U6 promoter: RNA polymerase III promoter for human U6 snRNA
    768..843     +  misc_RNA       gRNA scaffold: guide RNA scaffold for the Streptococcus pyogenes CRISPR/Cas9 system
    921..1878    -  CDS            TurboID (fragment): mutant of the E. coli biotin ligase BioID engineered for improved catalytic efficiency (Branon et al., 2018)
   1929..2069    +  repeat_region  AAV2 ITR: inverted terminal repeat of adeno-associated virus serotype 2 inverted
   2074..2125    -  misc_feature   bom (fragment): basis of mobility region from pBR322
   2144..2599    +  rep_origin     f1 ori (sequence partly withheld): f1 bacteriophage origin of replication; arrow indicates direction of (+) strand synthesis
   2600..2649    -  misc_feature   bom (fragment): basis of mobility region from pBR322
   2751..2786    -  CDS            rop (fragment): Rop protein, which maintains plasmids at low copy number; rop
   2881..2985    +  promoter       AmpR promoter: bla
   2986..3846    +  CDS            AmpR: β-lactamase; bla; confers resistance to ampicillin, carbenicillin, and related antibiotics
   4017..4605    +  rep_origin     ori: high-copy-number ColE1/pMB1/pBR322/pUC origin of replication
