[The description below was written by a language model from this plasmid's Addgene catalogue record and pLannotate feature annotations shown in this document.]
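Description:
pHiUGE TurboID-HA donor (all-in-one) ORF0 is a 4.7 kb AAV-format donor plasmid built on the pHiUGE backbone and catalogued as a mammalian expression vector. Its stated purpose is C-terminal tagging of endogenously expressed proteins with TurboID-HA. In bacteria it is maintained through a high-copy ColE1/pUC-type origin and selected with ampicillin through the bla gene under its own promoter. An f1 phage origin and small remnants of pBR322 bom and rop sequences are also annotated in the backbone. The payload is bracketed by AAV2 inverted terminal repeats, which would allow packaging into recombinant AAV. One ITR is annotated intact, while the other was detected only as short fragments, a common outcome when this repeat-rich, structured element is read by sequencing or partly rearranged.

Between the ITRs sit two tandem cassettes, each pairing a human U6 RNA polymerase III promoter with a Streptococcus pyogenes Cas9 guide RNA scaffold, followed by the TurboID coding sequence in the opposite orientation. No promoter is annotated for TurboID, consistent with a promoterless payload that is expressed only after in-frame insertion into a Cas9-cut target gene. The HA tag named in the title is not separately annotated. The "all-in-one" name suggests that guide expression and the donor payload are combined in one vector, and "ORF0" presumably denotes one of several reading-frame variants, though the record explains neither term and does not give the guide targets. SapI sites retained at both cloning junctions are recorded. No Cas9 gene is present, so the nuclease must be supplied separately. TurboID is an engineered, highly active E. coli biotin ligase, so fusing it to native proteins supports proximity-labelling proteomics at endogenous expression levels, as in the associated study of mouse models of autism and related neurodevelopmental conditions.
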