Addgene plasmid #200383: pHiUGE TurboID-HA donor (all-in-one) ORF0
Purpose: Tagging endogenously expressed proteins with TurboID-HA, C-terminal
Depositing lab: Scott Soderling. Depositing organization: Duke University. Publication: Proximity analysis of native proteomes reveals phenotypic modifiers in a mouse model of autism and related neurodevelopmental conditions. Gao Y, Shonai D, Trn M, Zhao J, Soderblom EJ, Garcia-Moreno SA, Gersbach CA, Wetsel WC, Dawson G, Velmeshev D, Jiang YH, Sloofman LG, Buxbaum JD, Soderling SH. Nat Commun. 2024 Aug 9;15(1):6801. doi: 10.1038/s41467-024-51037-x. PubMed 39122707.
Backbone
  Vector backbone: pHiUGE
  Vector type: Mammalian Expression
Growth in bacteria
  Bacterial resistance: Ampicillin, 100 μg/mL
  Growth temperature: 30°C
  Growth strain: NEB Stable
  Copy number: Unknown
Gene/Insert
  Gene/Insert name: TurboID (ref: PMID: 30125270, Addgene plasmid # 107169)
  Species: Other
  Mutation: NA
  Cloning method: Restriction Enzyme; 5′ cloning site SapI (not destroyed); 3′ cloning site SapI (not destroyed)
Terms and licenses: Academic/Nonprofit Terms; Industry Terms: Not Available to Industry
Depositor comments: Please visit https://www.biorxiv.org/content/10.1101/2022.10.06.511211v1 for bioRxiv preprint.
How to cite: pHiUGE TurboID-HA donor (all-in-one) ORF0 was a gift from Scott Soderling (Addgene plasmid # 200383 ; http://n2t.net/addgene:200383 ; RRID:Addgene_200383)
